Addgene plasmid #106399: SID4x-dCas9-KRAB
Purpose: Expresses catalytically inactive dCas9 with N-terminal fusion of Sin3a Interacting Domain (SID) and C-terminal fusion of repressive KRAB domain
Depositing lab: Jason Gertz. Depositing organization: University of Utah. Publication: Multiplex Enhancer Interference Reveals Collaborative Control of Gene Regulation by Estrogen Receptor alpha-Bound Enhancers. Carleton JB, Berrett KC, Gertz J. Cell Syst. 2017 Oct 25;5(4):333-344.e5. doi: 10.1016/j.cels.2017.08.011. Epub 2017 Sep 27. PubMed 28964699.
Backbone
  Vector backbone: pAC95-pmax (Addgene: 48227)
  Backbone size w/o insert (bp): 8000
  Total vector size (bp): 8792
  Vector type: Mammalian Expression
  Selectable markers: Neomycin (select with G418)
Growth in bacteria
  Bacterial resistance: Kanamycin, 50 μg/mL
  Growth temperature: 37°C
  Growth strain: DH5alpha
  Copy number: High Copy
Gene/Insert 1
  Gene/Insert name: SID4x
  Species: H. sapiens (human)
  Insert size (bp): 466
  GenBank ID: NM_002357
  Entrez Gene: MXD1 (a.k.a. BHLHC58, MAD, MAD1)
  Tag / fusion protein: HA (N terminal on insert); NLS (C terminal on insert)
  Cloning method: Restriction Enzyme; 5′ cloning site SgrAI (not destroyed); 3′ cloning site PfiMI (not destroyed)
  Sequencing primers: 5′ CAATAGAAACTGGGCTTGTCG; 3′ TCGTGCTTCTTATCCTCTTCC
Gene/Insert 2
  Gene/Insert name: KRAB
  Species: H. sapiens (human)
  Insert size (bp): 225
  GenBank ID: NM_015394
  Entrez Gene: ZNF10 (a.k.a. KOX1)
  Tag / fusion protein: FLAG (C terminal on insert)
  Cloning method: Restriction Enzyme; 5′ cloning site AscI (not destroyed); 3′ cloning site ClaI (not destroyed)
  Sequencing primers: 5′ AGAAGAGAAAGGTGGAGGCC; 3′ CGTCACCGCATGTTAGAAGG
Terms and licenses: Academic/Nonprofit Terms; Industry Terms: Not Available to Industry
How to cite: SID4x-dCas9-KRAB was a gift from Jason Gertz (Addgene plasmid # 106399 ; http://n2t.net/addgene:106399 ; RRID:Addgene_106399)
