[The description below was written by a language model from this plasmid's Addgene catalogue record and pLannotate feature annotations shown in this document.]
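Description:
SID4x-dCas9-KRAB is a mammalian expression plasmid of about 8.8 kb built on the pAC95-pmax backbone. It produces a catalytically inactive Streptococcus pyogenes Cas9 flanked by two transcriptional repressor modules. It replicates in E. coli at high copy from a ColE1/pUC-type origin and is selected with kanamycin through a reverse-strand NeoR/KanR (aph(3')-II) gene preceded by a fragment of the bla promoter. A second NeoR/KanR coding sequence lies on the forward strand just downstream of the fusion protein's FLAG tag, within the mammalian transcription unit. This presumably accounts for the G418 selection listed for mammalian cells, although the annotation does not show how it is linked to the upstream reading frame.

Expression is driven by the CMV immediate-early enhancer and promoter followed by a chimeric β-globin/immunoglobulin intron. The annotated SV40 poly(A) signal downstream of the unit lies on the reverse strand. The unit is bracketed by attB1 and attB2 Gateway sites, and a V5 tag sequence is annotated after attB2. The open reading frame begins with SID4x, repeats of the Sin3a-interacting domain of MXD1 (MAD1), catalogued as human although the annotation tool matched a fragment to the mouse orthologue. An HA tag and a nuclear localisation signal are recorded with this insert. Next come dCas9 and the KRAB domain of ZNF10 (KOX1), which the software labelled by similarity as ZNF720, and then a FLAG tag.

When directed by separately supplied guide RNAs, the fusion brings Sin3a- and KRAB-associated corepressors to chosen loci without cutting DNA. The associated publication used it for multiplexed enhancer interference to study how estrogen receptor alpha-bound enhancers jointly control gene expression.
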