Features (pLannotate 1.2.2; 17 found; start..end, strand, type, name):
    109..903     -  CDS            NeoR/KanR: aminoglycoside phosphotransferase from Tn5; aph(3')-II (or nptII); confers resistance to neomycin, kanamycin, and G418 (Geneticin®)
    904..930     -  promoter       AmpR promoter (fragment): bla
   1099..1476    +  enhancer       CMV enhancer: human cytomegalovirus immediate early enhancer
   1478..1677    +  promoter       CMV promoter: human cytomegalovirus (CMV) immediate early promoter
   1772..1904    +  intron         chimeric intron: chimera between introns from human β-globin and immunoglobulin heavy chain genes
   1919..1943    +  protein_bind   attB1: mutant version of attB; recombination site for the Gateway® BP reaction BP Clonase™
   1973..2062    +  CDS            Mxd1 (fragment): MAD1_MOUSE - Also known as Mad, Mad1. Experimental evidence at protein level: Swiss-Prot protein existence level 1. Component of a transcriptional repressor complex together with MAX (By similarity). In complex with MAX binds to the core DNA sequence 5'-CAC[GA]TG-3' (By similarity). Antagonizes MYC transcriptional activity by competing with MYC for MAX binding (By similarity). Binds to the TERT promoter and represses telomerase expression, possibly by interfering with MYC binding (By similarity). From Mus musculus (Mouse).
   2363..2390    +  CDS            3xHA (fragment): three tandem HA epitope tags
   2423..6523    +  CDS            Cas9: Cas9 (Csn1) endonuclease from the Streptococcus pyogenes Type II CRISPR/Cas system generates RNA-guided double strand breaks in DNA
   6617..6805    +  CDS            ZNF720 (fragment): ZN720_HUMAN - Experimental evidence at protein level: Swiss-Prot protein existence level 1. From Homo sapiens (Human).
   6806..6870    +  CDS            3xFLAG (fragment): three tandem FLAG® epitope tags, followed by an enterokinase cleavage site
   6962..7765    +  CDS            NeoR/KanR: aminoglycoside phosphotransferase from Tn5; aph(3')-II (or nptII); confers resistance to neomycin, kanamycin, and G418 (Geneticin®)
   7781..7805    -  protein_bind   attB2: mutant version of attB; recombination site for the Gateway® BP reaction BP Clonase™
   7858..7899    +  CDS            V5 tag: epitope tag from simian virus 5
   7954..8035    -  polyA_signal   SV40 poly(A) signal: SV40 polyadenylation signal
   8058..8126    -  CDS            large T antigen (fragment): large T antigen from SV40 (simian virus 40)
   8233..28      -  rep_origin     ori (across the origin): high-copy-number ColE1/pMB1/pBR322/pUC origin of replication
>Addgene plasmid #106399 | SID4x-dCas9-KRAB | addgene full sequence | sequence record 207594 | Addgene NGS Result
GATTACGCGCAGAAAAAAAGGATCTCAAGAAGATCCTTTGATCTTTTCTACGGGGTCTGACGCTCAGTGG
AACGAAAACTCACGTTAAGGGATTTTGGTCATGCCGTCTCAGAAGAACTCGTCAAGAAGGCGATAGAAGG
CGATGCGCTGCGAATCGGGAGCGGCGATACCGTAAAGCACGAGGAAGCGGTCAGCCCATTCGCCGCCAAG
CTCTTCAGCAATATCACGGGTAGCCAACGCTATGTCCTGATAGCGGTCCGCCACACCCAGCCGGCCACAG
TCGATGAATCCAGAAAAGCGGCCATTTTCCACCATGATATTCGGCAAGCAGGCATCGCCATGGGTCACGA
CGAGATCCTCGCCGTCGGGCATGCTCGCCTTGAGCCTGGCGAACAGTTCGGCTGGCGCGAGCCCCTGATG
CTCTTCGTCCAGATCATCCTGATCGACAAGACCGGCTTCCATCCGAGTACGTGCTCTCTCGATGCGATGT
TTCGCTTGGTGGTCGAATGGGCAGGTAGCCGGATCAAGCGTATGCAGCCGCCGCATTGCATCAGCCATGA
TGGATACTTTCTCGGCAGGAGCAAGGTGAGATGACAGGAGATCCTGCCCCGGCACTTCGCCCAATAGCAG
CCAGTCCCTTCCCGCTTCAGTGACAACGTCGAGTACAGCTGCGCAAGGAACGCCCGTCGTGGCCAGCCAC
GATAGCCGCGCTGCCTCGTCTTGCAGTTCATTCAGGGCACCGGACAGGTCGGTCTTGACAAAAAGAACCG
GGCGCCCCTGCGCTGACAGCCGGAACACGGCGGCATCAGAGCAGCCGATTGTCTGTTGTGCCCAGTCATA
GCCGAATAGCCTCTCCACCCAAGCGGCCGGAGAACCTGCGTGCAATCCATCTTGTTCAATCATAATATTA
TTGAAGCATTTATCAGGGTTCGTCTCGTCCCGGTCTCCTCCCATGCATGTCAATATTGGCCATTAGCCAT
ATTATTCATTGGTTATATAGCATAAATCAATATTGGCTATTGGCCATTGCATACGTTGTATCTATATCAT
AATATGTACATTTATATTGGCTCATGTCCAATATGACCGCCATGTTGGCATTGATTATTGACTAGTTATT
AATAGTAATCAATTACGGGGTCATTAGTTCATAGCCCATATATGGAGTTCCGCGTTACATAACTTACGGT
AAATGGCCCGCCTGGCTGACCGCCCAACGACCCCCGCCCATTGACGTCAATAATGACGTATGTTCCCATA
GTAACGCCAATAGGGACTTTCCATTGACGTCAATGGGTGGAGTATTTACGGTAAACTGCCCACTTGGCAG
TACATCAAGTGTATCATATGCCAAGTCCGCCCCCTATTGACGTCAATGACGGTAAATGGCCCGCCTGGCA
TTATGCCCAGTACATGACCTTACGGGACTTTCCTACTTGGCAGTACATCTACGTATTAGTCATCGCTATT
ACCATGGTGATGCGGTTTTGGCAGTACACCAATGGGCGTGGATAGCGGTTTGACTCACGGGGATTTCCAA
GTCTCCACCCCATTGACGTCAATGGGAGTTTGTTTTGGCACCAAAATCAACGGGACTTTCCAAAATGTCG
TAATAACCCCGCCCCGTTGACGCAAATGGGCGGTAGGCGTGTACGGTGGGAGGTCTATATAAGCAGAGGT
CGTTTAGTGAACCGTCAGATCACTAGTAGCTTTATTGCGGTAGTTTATCACAGTTAAATTGCTAACGCAG
TCAGTGCTCGACTGATCACAGGTAAGTATCAAGGTTACAAGACAGGTTTAAGGAGGCCAATAGAAACTGG
GCTTGTCGAGACAGAGAAGATTCTTGCGTTTCTGATAGGCACCTATTGGTCTTACTGACATCCACTTTGC
CTTTCTCTCCACAGGGAAAAAACAATTGACAAGTTTGTACAAAAAAGCAGGCTCCGAATTCACCGGTGCC
ACCATGGGCTCCGGAATGAACATTCAGATGTTGCTCGAGGCTGCTGATTACCTGGAGCGCCGCGAACGGG
AAGCGGAACACGGTTACGCTAGTATGCTGCCTGGGAGCGGCATGAATATCCAGATGCTGCTCGAGGCGGC
CGATTATCTCGAACGCAGAGAGAGAGAAGCCGAACATGGCTACGCCTCTATGCTGCCTGGCTCCGGGATG
AATATACAGATGCTCCTGGAAGCTGCCGACTATCTGGAGCGAAGAGAAAGGGAGGCTGAGCACGGGTATG
CAAGTATGCTCCCTGGCTCCGGTATGAATATCCAGATGCTGCTGGAGGCCGCTGACTATCTTGAACGCCG
AGAAAGGGAAGCCGAGCATGGATATGCATCCATGCTGCCTTCTAGGTCTGCCTACCCATACGATGTTCCA
GATTACGCTTCGCCGAAGAAAAAGCGCAAGGTCGAAGCGTCCGACAAGAAGTACAGCATCGGCCTGGCCA
TCGGCACCAACTCTGTGGGCTGGGCCGTGATCACCGACGAGTACAAGGTGCCCAGCAAGAAATTCAAGGT
GCTGGGCAACACCGACCGGCACAGCATCAAGAAGAACCTGATCGGAGCCCTGCTGTTCGACAGCGGCGAA
ACAGCCGAGGCCACCCGGCTGAAGAGAACCGCCAGAAGAAGATACACCAGACGGAAGAACCGGATCTGCT
ATCTGCAAGAGATCTTCAGCAACGAGATGGCCAAGGTGGACGACAGCTTCTTCCACAGACTGGAAGAGTC
CTTCCTGGTGGAAGAGGATAAGAAGCACGAGCGGCACCCCATCTTCGGCAACATCGTGGACGAGGTGGCC
TACCACGAGAAGTACCCCACCATCTACCACCTGAGAAAGAAACTGGTGGACAGCACCGACAAGGCCGACC
TGCGGCTGATCTATCTGGCCCTGGCCCACATGATCAAGTTCCGGGGCCACTTCCTGATCGAGGGCGACCT
GAACCCCGACAACAGCGACGTGGACAAGCTGTTCATCCAGCTGGTGCAGACCTACAACCAGCTGTTCGAG
GAAAACCCCATCAACGCCAGCGGCGTGGACGCCAAGGCCATCCTGTCTGCCAGACTGAGCAAGAGCAGAC
GGCTGGAAAATCTGATCGCCCAGCTGCCCGGCGAGAAGAAGAATGGCCTGTTCGGCAACCTGATTGCCCT
GAGCCTGGGCCTGACCCCCAACTTCAAGAGCAACTTCGACCTGGCCGAGGATGCCAAACTGCAGCTGAGC
AAGGACACCTACGACGACGACCTGGACAACCTGCTGGCCCAGATCGGCGACCAGTACGCCGACCTGTTTC
TGGCCGCCAAGAACCTGTCCGACGCCATCCTGCTGAGCGACATCCTGAGAGTGAACACCGAGATCACCAA
GGCCCCCCTGAGCGCCTCTATGATCAAGAGATACGACGAGCACCACCAGGACCTGACCCTGCTGAAAGCT
CTCGTGCGGCAGCAGCTGCCTGAGAAGTACAAAGAGATTTTCTTCGACCAGAGCAAGAACGGCTACGCCG
GCTACATTGACGGCGGAGCCAGCCAGGAAGAGTTCTACAAGTTCATCAAGCCCATCCTGGAAAAGATGGA
CGGCACCGAGGAACTGCTCGTGAAGCTGAACAGAGAGGACCTGCTGCGGAAGCAGCGGACCTTCGACAAC
GGCAGCATCCCCCACCAGATCCACCTGGGAGAGCTGCACGCCATTCTGCGGCGGCAGGAAGATTTTTACC
CATTCCTGAAGGACAACCGGGAAAAGATCGAGAAGATCCTGACCTTCCGCATCCCCTACTACGTGGGCCC
TCTGGCCAGGGGAAACAGCAGATTCGCCTGGATGACCAGAAAGAGCGAGGAAACCATCACCCCCTGGAAC
TTCGAGGAAGTGGTGGACAAGGGCGCTTCCGCCCAGAGCTTCATCGAGCGGATGACCAACTTCGATAAGA
ACCTGCCCAACGAGAAGGTGCTGCCCAAGCACAGCCTGCTGTACGAGTACTTCACCGTGTATAACGAGCT
GACCAAAGTGAAATACGTGACCGAGGGAATGAGAAAGCCCGCCTTCCTGAGCGGCGAGCAGAAAAAGGCC
ATCGTGGACCTGCTGTTCAAGACCAACCGGAAAGTGACCGTGAAGCAGCTGAAAGAGGACTACTTCAAGA
AAATCGAGTGCTTCGACTCCGTGGAAATCTCCGGCGTGGAAGATCGGTTCAACGCCTCCCTGGGCACATA
CCACGATCTGCTGAAAATTATCAAGGACAAGGACTTCCTGGACAATGAGGAAAACGAGGACATTCTGGAA
GATATCGTGCTGACCCTGACACTGTTTGAGGACAGAGAGATGATCGAGGAACGGCTGAAAACCTATGCCC
ACCTGTTCGACGACAAAGTGATGAAGCAGCTGAAGCGGCGGAGATACACCGGCTGGGGCAGGCTGAGCCG
GAAGCTGATCAACGGCATCCGGGACAAGCAGTCCGGCAAGACAATCCTGGATTTCCTGAAGTCCGACGGC
TTCGCCAACAGAAACTTCATGCAGCTGATCCACGACGACAGCCTGACCTTTAAAGAGGACATCCAGAAAG
CCCAGGTGTCCGGCCAGGGCGATAGCCTGCACGAGCACATTGCCAATCTGGCCGGCAGCCCCGCCATTAA
GAAGGGCATCCTGCAGACAGTGAAGGTGGTGGACGAGCTCGTGAAAGTGATGGGCCGGCACAAGCCCGAG
AACATCGTGATCGAAATGGCCAGAGAGAACCAGACCACCCAGAAGGGACAGAAGAACAGCCGCGAGAGAA
TGAAGCGGATCGAAGAGGGCATCAAAGAGCTGGGCAGCCAGATCCTGAAAGAACACCCCGTGGAAAACAC
CCAGCTGCAGAACGAGAAGCTGTACCTGTACTACCTGCAGAATGGGCGGGATATGTACGTGGACCAGGAA
CTGGACATCAACCGGCTGTCCGACTACGATGTGGACGCCATCGTGCCTCAGAGCTTTCTGAAGGACGACT
CCATCGACAACAAGGTGCTGACCAGAAGCGACAAGAACCGGGGCAAGAGCGACAACGTGCCCTCCGAAGA
GGTCGTGAAGAAGATGAAGAACTACTGGCGGCAGCTGCTGAACGCCAAGCTGATTACCCAGAGAAAGTTC
GACAATCTGACCAAGGCCGAGAGAGGCGGCCTGAGCGAACTGGATAAGGCCGGCTTCATCAAGAGACAGC
TGGTGGAAACCCGGCAGATCACAAAGCACGTGGCACAGATCCTGGACTCCCGGATGAACACTAAGTACGA
CGAGAATGACAAGCTGATCCGGGAAGTGAAAGTGATCACCCTGAAGTCCAAGCTGGTGTCCGATTTCCGG
AAGGATTTCCAGTTTTACAAAGTGCGCGAGATCAACAACTACCACCACGCCCACGACGCCTACCTGAACG
CCGTCGTGGGAACCGCCCTGATCAAAAAGTACCCTAAGCTGGAAAGCGAGTTCGTGTACGGCGACTACAA
GGTGTACGACGTGCGGAAGATGATCGCCAAGAGCGAGCAGGAAATCGGCAAGGCTACCGCCAAGTACTTC
TTCTACAGCAACATCATGAACTTTTTCAAGACCGAGATTACCCTGGCCAACGGCGAGATCCGGAAGCGGC
CTCTGATCGAGACAAACGGCGAAACCGGGGAGATCGTGTGGGATAAGGGCCGGGATTTTGCCACCGTGCG
GAAAGTGCTGAGCATGCCCCAAGTGAATATCGTGAAAAAGACCGAGGTGCAGACAGGCGGCTTCAGCAAA
GAGTCTATCCTGCCCAAGAGGAACAGCGATAAGCTGATCGCCAGAAAGAAGGACTGGGACCCTAAGAAGT
ACGGCGGCTTCGACAGCCCCACCGTGGCCTATTCTGTGCTGGTGGTGGCCAAAGTGGAAAAGGGCAAGTC
CAAGAAACTGAAGAGTGTGAAAGAGCTGCTGGGGATCACCATCATGGAAAGAAGCAGCTTCGAGAAGAAT
CCCATCGACTTTCTGGAAGCCAAGGGCTACAAAGAAGTGAAAAAGGACCTGATCATCAAGCTGCCTAAGT
ACTCCCTGTTCGAGCTGGAAAACGGCCGGAAGAGAATGCTGGCCTCTGCCGGCGAACTGCAGAAGGGAAA
CGAACTGGCCCTGCCCTCCAAATATGTGAACTTCCTGTACCTGGCCAGCCACTATGAGAAGCTGAAGGGC
TCCCCCGAGGATAATGAGCAGAAACAGCTGTTTGTGGAACAGCACAAGCACTACCTGGACGAGATCATCG
AGCAGATCAGCGAGTTCTCCAAGAGAGTGATCCTGGCCGACGCTAATCTGGACAAAGTGCTGTCCGCCTA
CAACAAGCACCGGGATAAGCCCATCAGAGAGCAGGCCGAGAATATCATCCACCTGTTTACCCTGACCAAT
CTGGGAGCCCCTGCCGCCTTCAAGTACTTTGACACCACCATCGACCGGAAGAGGTACACCAGCACCAAAG
AGGTGCTGGACGCCACCCTGATCCACCAGAGCATCACCGGCCTGTACGAGACACGGATCGACCTGTCTCA
GCTGGGAGGCGACAGCCCCAAGAAGAAGAGAAAGGTGGAGGCCAGCGGGCCGGCCGGATCCGGGCGCGCC
ATGGACGCGAAATCACTTACGGCATGGTCGAGAACACTGGTTACGTTCAAGGACGTGTTTGTGGACTTTA
CACGTGAGGAGTGGAAATTGCTGGATACTGCGCAACAAATTGTGTATCGAAATGTCATGCTTGAGAATTA
CAAGAACCTCGTCAGTCTCGGATACCAGTTGACGAAACCGGATGTGATCCTTAGGCTCGAAAAGGGGGAA
GAACCTTGGCTGGTAGACTACAAAGACCATGACGGTGATTATAAAGATCATGACATCGACTACAAGGATG
ACGATGACAAAATCGATAGATCTGGCAGCGGAGAGGGCAGAGGAAGCCTTCTAACATGCGGTGACGTGGA
GGAGAATCCCGGCCCTAGGCTCGAGACGCGTATGGGATCGGCCATTGAACAAGATGGATTGCACGCAGGT
TCTCCGGCCGCTTGGGTGGAGAGGCTATTCGGCTATGACTGGGCACAACAGACAATCGGCTGCTCTGATG
CCGCCGTGTTCCGGCTGTCAGCGCAGGGGCGCCCGGTTCTTTTTGTCAAGACCGACCTGTCCGGTGCCCT
GAATGAACTGCAGGACGAGGCAGCGCGGCTATCGTGGCTGGCCACGACGGGCGTTCCTTGCGCAGCTGTG
CTCGACGTTGTCACTGAAGCGGGAAGGGACTGGCTGCTATTGGGCGAAGTGCCGGGGCAGGATCTCCTGT
CATCTCACCTTGCTCCTGCCGAGAAAGTATCCATCATGGCTGATGCAATGCGGCGGCTGCATACGCTTGA
TCCGGCTACCTGCCCATTCGACCACCAAGCGAAACATCGCATCGAGCGAGCACGTACTCGGATGGAAGCC
GGTCTTGTCGATCAGGATGATCTGGACGAAGAGCATCAGGGGCTCGCGCCAGCCGAACTGTTCGCCAGGC
TCAAGGCGCGCATGCCCGACGGCGAGGATCTCGTCGTGACCCATGGCGATGCCTGCTTGCCGAATATCAT
GGTGGAAAATGGCCGCTTTTCTGGATTCATCGACTGTGGCCGGCTGGGTGTGGCGGACCGCTATCAGGAC
ATAGCGTTGGCTACCCGTGATATTGCTGAAGAGCTTGGCGGCGAATGGGCTGACCGCTTCCTCGTGCTTT
ACGGTATCGCCGCTCCCGATTCGCAGCGCATCGCCTTCTATCGCCTTCTTGACGAGTTCTTCTGATTAAT
TAAGAATTCGACCCAGCTTTCTTGTACAAAGTGGTTGATATCCAGCACAGTGGCGGCCGCTCGAGTCTAG
AGGGCCCGCGGTTCGAAGGTAAGCCTATCCCTAACCCTCTCCTCGGTCTCGATTCTACGCGTACCGGTTA
GCAATTGTTTTTTCGATGAGTTTGGACAAACCACAACTAGAATGCAGTGAAAAAAATGCTTTATTTGTGA
AATTTGTGATGCTATTGCTTTATTTGTAACCATTATAAGCTGCAATAAACAAGTTAACAACAACAATTGC
ATTCATTTTATGTTTCAGGTTCAGGGGGAGGTGTGGGAGGTTTTTTAAAGCAAGTAAAACCTCTACAAAT
GTGGTACTTAAGAGGGGGAGACCAAAGGGCGAGACGTTAAGGCCTCACGTGACATGTGAGCAAAAGGCCA
GCAAAAGGCCAGGAACCGTAAAAAGGCCGCGTTGCTGGCGTTTTTCCATAGGCTCCGCCCCCCTGACGAG
CATCACAAAAATCGACGCTCAAGTCAGAGGTGGCGAAACCCGACAGGACTATAAAGATACCAGGCGTTTC
CCCCTGGAAGCTCCCTCGTGCGCTCTCCTGTTCCGACCCTGCCGCTTACGGGATACCTGTCCGCCTTTCT
CCCTTCGGGAAGCGTGGCGCTTTCTCATAGCTCACGCTGTAGGTATCTCAGTTCGGTGTAGGTCGTTCGC
TCCAAGCTGGGCTGTGTGCACGAACCCCCCGTTCAGCCCGACCGCTGCGCCTTATCCGGTAACTATCGTC
TTGAGTCCAACCCGGTAAGACACGACTTATCGCCACTGGCAGCAGCCACTGGTAACAGGATTAGCAGAGC
GAGGTATGTAGGCGGTGCTACAGAGTTCTTGAAGTGGTGGCCTAACTACGGCTACACTAGAAGAACAGTA
TTTGGTATCTGCGCTCTGCTGAAGCCAGTTACCTTCGGAAAAAGAGTTGGTAGCTCTTGATCCGGCAAAC
AAACCACCGCTGGTAGCGGTGGTTTTTTTGTTTGCAAGCAGCA
