>Addgene plasmid #106399 | SID4x-dCas9-KRAB | depositor partial sequence | sequence record 201479 | SID4x-HA-NLS
TTGCGTTTCTGATAGGCACCTATTGGTCTTACTGACATCCACTTTGCCTTTCTCTCCACAGGGAAAAAAC
AATTGACAAGTTTGTACAAAAAAGCAGGCTCCGAATTCACCGGTGCCACCATGGGCTCCGGAATGAACAT
TCAGATGTTGCTCGAGGCTGCTGATTACCTGGAGCGCCGCGAACGGGAAGCGGAACACGGTTACGCTAGT
ATGCTGCCTGGGAGCGGCATGAATATCCAGATGCTGCTCGAGGCGGCCGATTATCTCGAACGCAGAGAGA
GAGAAGCCGAACATGGCTACGCCTCTATGCTGCCTGGCTCCGGGATGAATATACAGATGCTCCTGGAAGC
TGCCGACTATCTGGAGCGAAGAGAAAGGGAGGCTGAGCACGGGTATGCAAGTATGCTCCCTGGCTCCGGT
ATGAATATCCAGATGCTGCTGGAGGCCGCTGACTATCTTGAACGCCGAGAAAGGGAAGCCGAGCATGGAT
ATGCATCCATGCTGCCTTCTAGGTCTGCCTACCCATACGATGTTCCAGATTACGCTTCGCCGAAGAAAAA
GCGCAAGGTCGAAGCGTCCGACAAGAAGTACAGCATCGGCCTGGCCATCGGCACCAACTCTGTGGGCTGG
GCCGTGATCACCGACGAGTACAAGGTGCCCAGCAAGAAATTCAAGGTGCTGGGCAACACCGACCGGCACA
GCATCAAGAAGAACCTGATCGGAGCCCTGCTGTTCGACAGCGGCGAAACAGCCGAGGCCACCCGGCTGAA
GAGAACCGCCAGAAGAAGATACACCAGACGGAAGAACCGGATCTGCTATCTGCAAGAGATCTTCAGCAAC
GAGATGGCCNANGTGGACGACAGCTTCTTCCACAGACTGNAAGAGTCCTTCCTGGTGG
