>Addgene plasmid #106399 | SID4x-dCas9-KRAB | depositor partial sequence | sequence record 201480 | KRAB
CACTTACGGCATGGTCGAGAACACTGGTTACGTTCAAGGACGTGTTTGTGGACTTTACACGTGAGGAGTG
GAAATTGCTGGATACTGCGCAACAAATTGTGTATCGAAATGTCATGCTTGAGAATTACAAGAACCTCGTC
AGTCTCGGATACCAGTTGACGAAACCGGATGTGATCCTTAGGCTCGAAAAGGGGGAAGAACCTTGGCTGG
TAGACTACAAAGACCATGACGGTGATTATAAAGATCATGACATCGACTACAAGGATGACGATGACAAAAT
CGATAGATCTGGCAGCGGAGAGGGCAGAGGAAGCCTTCTAA
